>Addgene plasmid #145698 | pGBW-m4046856 | addgene full sequence | sequence record 319576 | Addgene NGS Result
TAATACGACTCACTATAGGGGAATTGTGAGCGGATAACAATTCCCCTCTAGAAATAATTTTGTTTAACTT
TAAGAAGGAGACTCTTCTATGGATTTGTTTATGAGAATCTTCACAATTGGAACTGTAACTTTGAAGCAAG
GTGAAATCAAGGATGCTACTCCTTCAGATTTTGTTCGCGCTACTGCAACGATACCGATACAAGCCTCACT
CCCTTTCGGATGGCTTATTGTTGGCGTTGCACTTCTTGCTGTTTTTCAGAGCGCTTCCAAAATCATAACC
CTCAAAAAGAGATGGCAACTAGCACTCTCCAAGGGTGTTCACTTTGTTTGCAACTTGCTGTTGTTGTTTG
TAACAGTTTACTCACACCTTTTGCTCGTTGCTGCTGGCCTTGAAGCCCCTTTTCTCTATCTTTATGCTTT
AGTCTACTTCTTGCAGAGTATAAACTTTGTAAGAATAATAATGAGGCTTTGGCTTTGCTGGAAATGCCGT
TCCAAAAACCCATTACTTTATGATGCCAACTATTTTCTTTGCTGGCATACTAATTGTTACGACTATTGTA
TACCTTACAATAGTGTAACTTCTTCAATTGTCATTACTTCAGGTGATGGCACAACAAGTCCTATTTCTGA
ACATGACTACCAGATTGGTGGTTATACTGAAAAATGGGAATCTGGAGTAAAAGACTGTGTTGTATTACAC
AGTTACTTCACTTCAGACTATTACCAGCTGTACTCAACTCAATTGAGTACAGACACTGGTGTTGAACATG
TTACCTTCTTCATCTACAATAAAATTGTTGATGAGCCTGAAGAACATGTCCAAATTCACACAATCGACGG
TTCATCCGGAGTTGTTAATCCAGTAATGGAACCAATTTATGATGAACCGACGACGACTACTAGCGTGCCT
TTGGAGAACCTGTACTTTCAAAGCGACTACAAGGATGATGATGACAAATAACCGGCTTATCGGTCAGTTT
CACCTGATTTACGTAAAAACCCGCTTCGGCGGGTTTTTGCTTTTGGAGGGGCAGAAAGATGAATGACTGT
CCACGACGCTATACCCAAAAGAAAAAGCTTGAGATCCTTTTTTTCTGCGCGTAATCTGCTGCTTGCAAAC
AAAAAAACCACCGCTACCAGCGGTGGTTTGTTTGCCGGATCAAGAGCTACCAACTCTTTTTCCGAAGGTA
ACTGGCTTCAGCAGAGCGCAGATACCAAATACTGTTCTTCTAGTGTAGCCGTAGTTAGGCCACCACTTCA
AGAACTCTGTAGCACCGCCTACATACCTCGCTCTGCTAATCCTGTTACCAGTGGCTGCTGCCAGTGGCGA
TAAGTCGTGTCTTACCGGGTTGGACTCAAGACGATAGTTACCGGATAAGGCGCAGCGGTCGGGCTGAACG
GGGGGTTCGTGCACACAGCCCAGCTTGGAGCGAACGACCTACACCGAACTGAGATACCTACAGCGTGAGC
TATGAGAAAGCGCCACGCTTCCCGAAGGGAGAAAGGCGGACAGGTATCCGGTAAGCGGCAGGGTCGGAAC
AGGAGAGCGCACGAGGGAGCTTCCAGGGGGAAACGCCTGGTATCTTTATAGTCCTGTCGGGTTTCGCCAC
CTCTGACTTGAGCGTCGATTTTTGTGATGCTCGTCAGGGGGGCGGAGCCTATGGAAATTGATCGGGCACG
TAAGAGGTTCCAACTTTCACCATAATGAAATAAGATCACTACCGGGCGTATTTTTTGAGTTATCGAGATT
TTCAGGAGCTAAGGAAGCTAAAATGGAGAAAAAAATCACTGGATATACCACCGTTGATATATCCCAATGG
CATCGTAAAGAACATTTTGAGGCATTTCAGTCAGTTGCTCAATGTACCTATAACCAGACCGTTCAGCTGG
ATATTACGGCCTTTTTAAAGACCGTAAAGAAAAATAAGCACAAGTTTTATCCGGCCTTTATTCACATTCT
TGCCCGCCTGATGAATGCTCATCCGGAATTTCGTATGGCAATGAAAGACGGTGAGCTGGTGATATGGGAT
AGTGTTCACCCTTGTTACACCGTTTTCCATGAGCAAACTGAAACGTTTTCATCGCTCTGGAGTGAATACC
ACGACGATTTCCGGCAGTTTCTACACATATATTCGCAAGATGTGGCGTGTTACGGTGAAAACCTGGCCTA
TTTCCCTAAAGGGTTTATTGAGAATATGTTTTTCGTTTCAGCCAATCCCTGGGTGAGTTTCACCAGTTTT
GATTTAAACGTGGCCAATATGGACAACTTCTTCGCCCCCGTTTTCACCATGGGCAAATATTATACGCAAG
GCGACAAGGTGCTGATGCCGCTGGCGATTCAGGTTCATCATGCCGTTTGTGATGGCTTCCATGTCGGCAG
AATGCTTAATGAATTACAACAGTACTGCGATGAGTGGCAGGGCGGGGCGTAATTTGATATCGAGCTCGCT
TGGACTCCTGTTGATAGATCCAGTAATGACCTCAGAACTCCATCTGGATTTGTTCAGAACGCTCGGTTGC
CGCCGGGCGTTTTTTATTGGTCATCGATCTCGATCCCGCGAAAT
Features (pLannotate 1.2.2; 9 found; start..end, strand, type, name):
      1..19      +  promoter       T7 promoter: promoter for bacteriophage T7 RNA polymerase
     20..44      +  protein_bind   lac operator: The lac repressor binds to the lac operator to inhibit transcription in E. coli. This inhibition can be relieved by adding lactose or isopropyl-β-D-thiogalactopyranoside (IPTG). lac repressor encoded by lacI
     59..81      +  RBS            RBS: efficient ribosome binding site from bacteriophage T7 gene 10 (Olins and Rangwala, 1989)
     89..913     +  CDS            AP3A_SARS2: Experimental evidence at protein level: Swiss-Prot protein existence level 1. Plays a role in virus egress via lysosomal trafficking (PubMed:33157038, PubMed:33422265). Forms homotetrameric ion channels (viroporin) localized at endosomes and lysosomes, that may induce deacidification of lysosomes thereby allowing safe virion egress through lysosomal trafficking (By similarity) (PubMed:33157038, PubMed:33422265). Also blocks formation of autolysosomes through binding and sequestering host TMUB1/HOPS on late endosomes. This prevents fusion of autophagosomes with lysosomes, disrupting autophagy a
    934..957     +  CDS            3xFLAG (fragment): three tandem FLAG® epitope tags, followed by an enterokinase cleavage site
   1079..1667    +  rep_origin     ori: high-copy-number ColE1/pMB1/pBR322/pUC origin of replication
   1675..1772    +  promoter       cat promoter: promoter of the E. coli cat gene encoding chloramphenicol acetyltransferase
   1773..2429    +  CDS            cat: CAT_ECOLX - Experimental evidence at protein level: Swiss-Prot protein existence level 1. This enzyme is an effector of chloramphenicol resistance in bacteria. From Escherichia coli. This protein is used as a marker in many commonly used cloning vectors, such as pACYC184.
   2503..2537    +  terminator     lambda t0 terminator: minimal transcription terminator from phage lambda (Scholtissek and Grosse, 1987)
