[The description below was written by a language model from this plasmid's Addgene catalogue record and pLannotate feature annotations shown in this document.]
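Description:
pGBW-m4046856 is a compact bacterial expression plasmid, about 2.6 kb in the sequenced record, built to produce the SARS-CoV-2 ORF3a protein in E. coli. The minimal backbone consists of little more than a high-copy ColE1/pUC-type origin of replication and a chloramphenicol acetyltransferase (cat) gene driven by its own cat promoter and followed by a lambda t0 terminator. The plasmid is therefore maintained at high copy number under chloramphenicol selection.

The expression cassette begins with a T7 promoter immediately followed by a lac operator, then the efficient ribosome binding site from phage T7 gene 10 and an ATG start codon. Transcription therefore depends on T7 RNA polymerase supplied by the host, and lac repressor bound at the operator holds it off until it is relieved by IPTG or lactose. No lacI gene is annotated on the plasmid, so the repressor would presumably have to come from the host strain. The open reading frame encodes wild-type ORF3a, a viral accessory protein that forms viroporin-type ion channels at endosomes and lysosomes and is implicated in virion egress and disruption of autophagy. The listing of E. coli K-12 alongside the virus as a species may indicate codon adaptation for bacterial expression, though the record does not say so explicitly. The catalogue describes a C-terminal, TEV-cleavable FLAG tag supplied by the backbone. The feature table detects a short FLAG-type epitope fragment just downstream of the ORF3a coding sequence, but it does not separately annotate the TEV site.

The construct is suited to inducible recombinant production of ORF3a, with FLAG-based detection or affinity purification and optional removal of the tag by TEV protease.
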