Addgene plasmid #145698: pGBW-m4046856
Purpose: Bacterial Expression plasmid for SARS-CoV-2 ORF3a protein
Depositing lab: Ginkgo Bioworks & Benjie Chen. Depositing organization: Ginkgo Bioworks.
Backbone
  Vector backbone: ori-013 - marker | cmR
  Backbone size w/o insert (bp): 1462
  Vector type: Bacterial Expression
Growth in bacteria
  Bacterial resistance: Chloramphenicol, 25 μg/mL
  Growth temperature: 30°C
  Growth strain: DH5alpha
  Copy number: High Copy
Gene/Insert
  Gene/Insert name: SARS-CoV-2 ORF3a protein
  Species: Escherichia coli str. K-12 substr. MG1655; Severe acute respiratory syndrome coronavirus 2
  Insert size (bp): 821
  Mutation: wt
  Entrez Gene: ORF3a (a.k.a. GU280_gp03)
  Promoter: Promoter | pT7 ; Operator | lacO ; RBS | T7_rbs ; Start Codon | ATG
  Tag / fusion protein: Cleavable TEV;FLAG_2 (C terminal on backbone)
  Cloning method: Unknown
Resource information
  A portion of this plasmid was derived from a plasmid made by: GinkgoBioworks
Depositor comments: NCBI Reference Sequence: YP_009724391.1
How to cite: pGBW-m4046856 was a gift from Ginkgo Bioworks & Benjie Chen (Addgene plasmid # 145698 ; http://n2t.net/addgene:145698 ; RRID:Addgene_145698)
